Addgene plasmid #124221: pAT-9208
Purpose: Cloning plasmid for a self-targeting gRNA library
Depositing lab: Ervin Welker. Depositing organization: HUN-REN Biological Research Centre Szeged (HUN-REN Szegedi Biológiai Kutatóközpont). Publication: A method for characterizing Cas9 variants via a one-million target sequence library of self-targeting sgRNAs. Talas A, Huszar K, Kulcsar PI, Varga JK, Varga E, Toth E, Welker Z, Erdos G, Pach PF, Welker A, Gyorgypal Z, Tusnady GE, Welker E. Nucleic Acids Res. 2021 Jan 15. pii: 6101605. doi: 10.1093/nar/gkaa1220. PubMed 33450024.
Backbone
  Vector backbone: pUC19
  Vector type: Bacterial Expression, CRISPR
Growth in bacteria
  Bacterial resistance: Ampicillin, 100 μg/mL
  Growth temperature: 37°C
  Growth strain: DH5alpha
  Copy number: High Copy
Gene/Insert
  Gene/Insert name: self-targeting gRNA
  Species: E. coli
  Promoter: J23119
  Cloning method: Gibson Cloning
  Sequencing primers: 5′ M13-for; 3′ M13-rev
Terms and licenses: Academic/Nonprofit Terms; Industry Terms: Not Available to Industry
Depositor comments: Please note this plasmid contains Illumina 2nd step primer capture sites within the insert sequence that can affect next generation sequencing results. We suggest using sanger sequencing when working with this plasmid.
How to cite: pAT-9208 was a gift from Ervin Welker (Addgene plasmid # 124221 ; http://n2t.net/addgene:124221 ; RRID:Addgene_124221)
