[The description below was written by a language model from this plasmid's Addgene catalogue record and pLannotate feature annotations shown in this document.]
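Description:
pAT-9208 is a small (about 3.1 kb) pUC19-derived bacterial plasmid that serves as the cloning vector for building a library of self-targeting guide RNAs for CRISPR/Cas9 work. It is maintained in E. coli at high copy number through the ColE1/pUC-type origin and is selected with ampicillin via the β-lactamase (AmpR) gene and its native promoter. Remnants of the pUC19 framework are still annotated, including the CAP binding site, lac promoter and operator, a lacZα fragment, and short fragments of lacI, bom and rop. These appear to be backbone leftovers rather than functional parts of the design.

The payload sits in the former multiple cloning region, between the M13 forward and reverse sequencing primer sites. It consists of the strong constitutive synthetic bacterial promoter J23119, followed by a short stretch annotated as an rrnB T2 terminator and an M13 gene VII fragment, and then the Streptococcus pyogenes Cas9 gRNA scaffold. The record does not say so, but the intervening segment plausibly acts as a placeholder that is replaced when spacer/target sequences are inserted by Gibson assembly. In a self-targeting arrangement, each library member encodes both a guide and its matching target, so Cas9 cleavage can be read out from the plasmid itself.

The cassette is flanked by two oppositely oriented elements annotated as Tn5 mosaic ends. These probably correspond to the Illumina second-step primer capture sites mentioned by the depositor, which allow direct amplicon preparation for deep sequencing. The depositor warns that these sites can interfere with next-generation sequencing of the plasmid and recommends Sanger verification. The associated work used such libraries to characterize Cas9 variants across very large numbers of target sequences.
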