Features (pLannotate 1.2.2; 16 found; start..end, strand, type, name):
     12..33      +  protein_bind   CAP binding site: CAP binding activates transcription in the presence of cAMP. E. coli catabolite activator protein
     48..78      +  promoter       lac promoter: promoter for the E. coli lac operon
     86..102     +  protein_bind   lac operator: The lac repressor binds to the lac operator to inhibit transcription in E. coli. This inhibition can be relieved by adding lactose or isopropyl-β-D-thiogalactopyranoside (IPTG). lac repressor encoded by lacI
    182..200     -  misc_feature   Tn5 ME: hyperactive mosaic end for Tn5 transposase recognition (Reznikoff et al., 2004)
    204..238     +  promoter       J23119 promoter: bacterial promoter (Registry of Standard Biological Parts BBa J23119)
    256..283     +  terminator     rrnB T2 terminator: transcription terminator T2 from the E. coli rrnB gene
    332..381     +  CDS            M13 gene VII (fragment): pVII; VII; minor coat protein
    404..476     +  misc_RNA       gRNA scaffold: guide RNA scaffold for the Streptococcus pyogenes CRISPR/Cas9 system
    488..506     +  misc_feature   Tn5 ME: hyperactive mosaic end for Tn5 transposase recognition (Reznikoff et al., 2004)
    566..723     +  CDS            lacZα (fragment): LacZα fragment of β-galactosidase; lacZ fragment
    729..828     -  misc_feature   bom (fragment): basis of mobility region from pBR322
    930..965     -  CDS            rop (fragment): Rop protein, which maintains plasmids at low copy number; rop
   1060..1164    +  promoter       AmpR promoter: bla
   1165..2025    +  CDS            AmpR: β-lactamase; bla; confers resistance to ampicillin, carbenicillin, and related antibiotics
   2196..2784    +  rep_origin     ori: high-copy-number ColE1/pMB1/pBR322/pUC origin of replication
   2967..3059    +  CDS            lacI (fragment): lac repressor; lacI; The lac repressor binds to the lac operator to inhibit transcription in E. coli. This inhibition can be relieved by adding lactose or isopropyl-β-D-thiogalactopyranoside (IPTG).
>Addgene plasmid #124221 | pAT-9208 | addgene full sequence | sequence record 246076 | Addgene  NGS Result
CGCAACGCAATTAATGTGAGTTAGCTCACTCATTAGGCACCCCAGGCTTTACACTTTATGCTTCCGGCTC
GTATGTTGTGTGGAATTGTGAGCGGATAACAATTTCACACAGGAAACAGCTATGACCATGATTACGCCAA
GCTTGCATGCAGGCCTCTGCAGTCGACTCGTCGGCAGCGTCAGATGTGTATAAGAGACAGATCTTGACAG
CTAGCTCAGTCCTAGGTATAATGCTAGCCGAGACGCGGCCGCTGCAGAAGGCCATCCTGACGGATGGCCT
TTTGAGCTCTGGCAAACAGCTATTATGGGTATTATGGGTACCGGTGAATTCGATACAAATCTCCGTTGTA
CTTTGTTTCGCGCTTGGTATAATCGCTGGGGCAACTTTAAAAACGTCTCGGGGTTAGAGCTAGAAATAGC
AAGTTAACCTAAGGCTAGTCCGTTATCAACTTGAAAAAGTGGCACCGAGTCGGTGCTTTTTTGCATGCTG
TCTCTTATACACATCTCCGAGCCCACGAGACCATGGATCCGATATCTAGATGCATTCGCGAGGTACCGAG
CTCGAATTCACTGGCCGTCGTTTTACAACGTCGTGACTGGGAAAACCCTGGCGTTACCCAACTTAATCGC
CTTGCAGCACATCCCCCTTTCGCCAGCTGGCGTAATAGCGAAGAGGCCCGCACCGATCGCCCTTCCCAAC
AGTTGCGCAGCCTGAATGGCGAATGGCGCCTGATGCGGTATTTTCTCCTTACGCATCTGTGCGGTATTTC
ACACCGCATATGGTGCACTCTCAGTACAATCTGCTCTGATGCCGCATAGTTAAGCCAGCCCCGACACCCG
CCAACACCCGCTGACGCGCCCTGACGGGCTTGTCTGCTCCCGGCATCCGCTTACAGACAAGCTGTGACCG
TCTCCGGGAGCTGCATGTGTCAGAGGTTTTCACCGTCATCACCGAAACGCGCGAGACGAAAGGGCCTCGT
GATACGCCTATTTTTATAGGTTAATGTCATGATAATAATGGTTTCTTAGACGTCAGGTGGCACTTTTCGG
GGAAATGTGCGCGGAACCCCTATTTGTTTATTTTTCTAAATACATTCAAATATGTATCCGCTCATGAGAC
AATAACCCTGATAAATGCTTCAATAATATTGAAAAAGGAAGAGTATGAGTATTCAACATTTCCGTGTCGC
CCTTATTCCCTTTTTTGCGGCATTTTGCCTTCCTGTTTTTGCTCACCCAGAAACGCTGGTGAAAGTAAAA
GATGCTGAAGATCAGTTGGGTGCACGAGTGGGTTACATCGAACTGGATCTCAACAGCGGTAAGATCCTTG
AGAGTTTTCGCCCCGAAGAACGTTTTCCAATGATGAGCACTTTTAAAGTTCTGCTATGTGGCGCGGTATT
ATCCCGTATTGACGCCGGGCAAGAGCAACTCGGTCGCCGCATACACTATTCTCAGAATGACTTGGTTGAG
TACTCACCAGTCACAGAAAAGCATCTTACGGATGGCATGACAGTAAGAGAATTATGCAGTGCTGCCATAA
CCATGAGTGATAACACTGCGGCCAACTTACTTCTGACAACGATCGGAGGACCGAAGGAGCTAACCGCTTT
TTTGCACAACATGGGGGATCATGTAACTCGCCTTGATCGTTGGGAACCGGAGCTGAATGAAGCCATACCA
AACGACGAGCGTGACACCACGATGCCTGTAGCAATGGCAACAACGTTGCGCAAACTATTAACTGGCGAAC
TACTTACTCTAGCTTCCCGGCAACAATTAATAGACTGGATGGAGGCGGATAAAGTTGCAGGACCACTTCT
GCGCTCGGCCCTTCCGGCTGGCTGGTTTATTGCTGATAAATCTGGAGCCGGTGAGCGTGGGTCTCGCGGT
ATCATTGCAGCACTGGGGCCAGATGGTAAGCCCTCCCGTATCGTAGTTATCTACACGACGGGGAGTCAGG
CAACTATGGATGAACGAAATAGACAGATCGCTGAGATAGGTGCCTCACTGATTAAGCATTGGTAACTGTC
AGACCAAGTTTACTCATATATACTTTAGATTGATTTAAAACTTCATTTTTAATTTAAAAGGATCTAGGTG
AAGATCCTTTTTGATAATCTCATGACCAAAATCCCTTAACGTGAGTTTTCGTTCCACTGAGCGTCAGACC
CCGTAGAAAAGATCAAAGGATCTTCTTGAGATCCTTTTTTTCTGCGCGTAATCTGCTGCTTGCAAACAAA
AAAACCACCGCTACCAGCGGTGGTTTGTTTGCCGGATCAAGAGCTACCAACTCTTTTTCCGAAGGTAACT
GGCTTCAGCAGAGCGCAGATACCAAATACTGTTCTTCTAGTGTAGCCGTAGTTAGGCCACCACTTCAAGA
ACTCTGTAGCACCGCCTACATACCTCGCTCTGCTAATCCTGTTACCAGTGGCTGCTGCCAGTGGCGATAA
GTCGTGTCTTACCGGGTTGGACTCAAGACGATAGTTACCGGATAAGGCGCAGCGGTCGGGCTGAACGGGG
GGTTCGTGCACACAGCCCAGCTTGGAGCGAACGACCTACACCGAACTGAGATACCTACAGCGTGAGCTAT
GAGAAAGCGCCACGCTTCCCGAAGGGAGAAAGGCGGACAGGTATCCGGTAAGCGGCAGGGTCGGAACAGG
AGAGCGCACGAGGGAGCTTCCAGGGGGAAACGCCTGGTATCTTTATAGTCCTGTCGGGTTTCGCCACCTC
TGACTTGAGCGTCGATTTTTGTGATGCTCGTCAGGGGGGCGGAGCCTATGGAAAAACGCCAGCAACGCGG
CCTTTTTACGGTTCCTGGCCTTTTGCTGGCCTTTTGCTCACATGTTCTTTCCTGCGTTATCCCCTGATTC
TGTGGATAACCGTATTACCGCCTTTGAGTGAGCTGATACCGCTCGCCGCAGCCGAACGACCGAGCGCAGC
GAGTCAGTGAGCGAGGAAGCGGAAGAGCGCCCAATACGCAAACCGCCTCTCCCCGCGCGTTGGCCGATTC
ATTAATGCAGCTGGCACGACAGGTTTCCCGACTGGAAAGCGGGCAGTGAG
